>Addgene plasmid #215497 | pDB4875 | addgene full sequence | sequence record 425163 | Addgene NGS Result
TCGCGCGTTTCGGTGATGACGGTGAAAACCTCTGACACATGCAGCTCCCGGAGACGGTCACAGCTTGTCT
GTAAGCGGATGCCGGGAGCAGACAAGCCCGTCAGGGCGCGTCAGCGGGTGTTGGCGGGTGTCGGGGCTGG
CTTAACTATGCGGCATCAGAGCAGATTGTACTGAGAGTGCACCATAACCGGGTATTAGTCAAAACTAGTA
TACTTTTTCTCGGAGTATAATACACAATATCGGTGCAAATAGGTTTTAAAATTGCTCCAATCACATGTTC
TTAAGAAAAAAACGTCAAAAGAAATCTAAGTATTCCCAAAATAATTCCTCCTGACATGAGAAGAATAAAA
AACACTAAGATGCATTGTCAGTATGAAACACAAGCCAAAGTTGCTAACAATAGGATCAATTCTTACTTAC
TGGCAATGTTACGAGGAATCTTGGTAGGAGGATGTTTGGCAACATAACGTTCTTTTGAATTTGTTTTTAC
ACGACGAGTAATGTTCTTCTGAAACTGTGTGTTTGCACGACGCTGAGAGGGAGTTTGAACCGTCTAAAAG
ACATAGTTAGGATCCATGATGCACAGATTTCTAAAGATAAAACTACTTACAGGCATGTTGGTTTATTAAA
AAAGAAAAACAGGAATGATAAGAGGGAAAGAATACGTGTACAGAGCAGCGGCCGCTGCTTACATAATGAG
TGAGTGTCATTATTGAGGAATGCCATGTCAGATTTGACACAACTCAGAACTTATTAACTTTTTATGATTG
GAACTTTTGTTTTGCCCAAGGAATTTTTAATGGAAGAAGTTGTTTTATAAATGATATTGAATTTATATCC
ACTCTTTTTAGCGCATTTGCATCTCTACTTTAGGTTCTTCTTTGACTAGATTCTAGGATGCGTATTGGAT
ATACTGGTCTTTGAATCATTGTCGAAAAAAAAATTCATGGTTGTACCCATGAGCAAACTGCTTTTGTGGT
TATCCATGTGCTTCTTTTGTTCAGCATCTATCTTCTTAATCGCATGGAAGATTTGATTTAAACCAAAAGA
AATATTGTTAAACTTTGACAGAAGCTTTAAATTTTGATTCCATACATTAAATGGATAAAACTCCTGAAGC
TTAGCTACAAATCCCACTGGCTATATGTATGCATTTGTGTTAAAAAAGTTTGTATAGATTATTTAATCTA
CTCAGCATTCTTTCTCTAAATAGGAATTTGTTACTTAATGGAGAAAAAAATGTTTCGATTTACCTAGTGT
ATTTGTTTGTATACTCACGTTTAATTTCAAACATCCATTCTATCTTGTGTAATTTTTGGCATGGTGAAAA
AGATAATCAGCCTTATAATCTTTACAAAAGTAAGAAATTCTGTAAATAAGCCTTAATGCCCTTGCTTTAA
ATTAAAATGGTTCTTTTTCATGATAATGTTTGCACTTTGTGAATATATTTTAGATAGTTCTGTGAGGTAT
AATTAAGATGTTTTAGAGACTTATACAATTTTGTCTTTATAAATTCTTAATTGATTTTACCATCCCAGTT
TAACTATGCTTCGTCGGCATCTCTGCACATGTCGTGTTTTCTTACCGTATTGTCCTACCAAGAACCTCTT
TTTTGCTTGGATCGAAATTAAAGGTTTAAAAGCAAAGTTATGGATGCTAGAGTATTTCAAAGCTATTCAG
CTAGAGCTGAGGGGATGAAAAATCCCATTGCCAAGGAATTGTTGGCTTTGATGGAAGAAAAGCAAAGCAA
CTTGTCAGTCGCGGTCGATTTGACGAAGAAATCCGAAATCTTAGAATTGGTAGATAAAATTGGACCCTAT
GTCTGTGTTATCAAGACACATATTGACGTTGTCGAGGATTTCGACCAGGATATGGTAGAAAAACTGGTGG
CCTTAGGTAAAAAGCATCGTTTTCTTATCTTTGAGGATCGCAAATTCGCAGACATTGGAAATACCGTCAA
GCTACAATATGCATCTGGTGTGTACAAAATTGCTTCTTGGGCTCATATCACAAATTGCCATACAGTGCCA
GGCGAGGGTATTATACAAGGCCTCAAAGAAGTTGGTTTACCTTTGGGACGTGGTCTCTTGCTTTTGGCTG
AAATGTCTTCCAAAGGCTCTTTGGCTACTGGTTCCTACACAGAGAAAACCTTAGAATGGTTTGAGAAGCA
TACCGATTTTTGCTTTGGCTTTATAGCTGGTCGTCGATTTCCTAACCTTCAAAGCGACTACATAACTATG
TCCCCTGGTATCGGCTTGGATGTTAAAGGAGACGGGCTGGGACAGCAATATCGTACTCCTGAAGAAGTGA
TTGTAAACTGCGGTAGCGATATCATCATTGTTGGTCGTGGAGTTTATGGAGCTGGTCGTAATCCTGTTGT
CGAAGCCAAGAGATATAGAGAAGCTGGTTGGAAGGCATATCAGCAAAGACTTTCTCAGCATTAAAAAAAG
ACTAATGTAAAATTTTTTTGGTTGGTTATTGAAAAAGTCGATGCCTTGTTTGCGTTTGTTTTCCTAGGCG
TTTTATGTCAGAAGGCATTTAGAATTAGTATACAAGTACTCTTTGGTAAAATTTTATGTAGCGACTAAAA
TATTAACTATTATAGATAAACACCTTGGGAATAAAAAGTAATTTGCTATAGTAATTTATTAAACATGCTC
CTACAACATTACCACAATCTTTTCTCTTGGATTGACATTGAATAAGAAAAGAGTGAATTTTTTTAGACTT
GTAATGATAACTATGTACAAAGCCAATGAAAGATGTATGTAGATGAATGTAAAATACCATGTAGACAAAC
AAGATAAAACTTGGTTATAAACATTGGTGTTGGAACAGAATAAATTAGATGTCAAAAAGTTTCGTCAATA
TCACAAGCTTGCTAGGGCGGTGTGAAATACCGCACAGATGCGTAAGGAGAAAATACCGCATCAGGAAATT
GTAAGCGTTAATATTTTGTTAAAATTCGCGTTAAATTTTTGTTAAATCAGCTCATTTTTTAACCAATAGG
CCGAAATCGGCAAAATCCCTTATAAATCAAAAGAATAGACCGAGATAGGGT
[37 nt withheld, positions 3062-3098]
AAAGAACGTGGACTCCAACGTCAAAGG
[49 nt withheld, positions 3126-3174]
T
[91 nt withheld, positions 3176-3266]
G
[124 nt withheld, positions 3268-3391]
CCATTCGCCATTCAGGCTGCGCAACTGTTGGGAAGGGCGATCGGTGCGGGCCTCTTCGCTATTACGCCAG
CTGGCGAAAGGGGGATGTGCTGCAAGGCGATTAAGTTGGGTAACGCCAGGGTTTTCCCAGTCACGACGTT
GTAAAACGACGGCCAGTGAGCGCGCGTAATACGACTCACTATAGGGCGAATTGGGTACCGGGCCCGATCA
GAAAATTATCGCCATAAAAGACAGAATAAGTCATCAGCGGTTGTTTCATTTCCTATATTTTTTTTTTATT
TTTTTATTTTTTAATAAGGGAAAATTTAACGTCTAAGGATACAGAAGATTGTTAGCACATTAAAGTAATA
AAGGCTTAAGTAGTAAGTGCCTTAGCATGTTATTGTATTTCAAAGGACATAATCTAAAATAATAACAATA
TCATTTCTCACAAGTTATTCAATTTTCTTTTTTTTTTCTAATAATATCAAGAATGTATTATTTGTTTGAC
ATAAGTCAACTAATTTATTTAATATGCTGGATTAATCTTGCAGACATGTAAATTAACAAGTTTTAGTCAA
ATAACGTTGAAGTTTCAATGAACTCAAATAATTTCTCTTTTTTTTTATATAACCATAATCTGATTTATAT
TTTCCGCAGGGATCAACTGAAGTTATGACATTTGGATTGGATCACTTATAACCTTGGTCGCCAAATAATA
CAAAAATCAGCGTTATAAAACAAAGAAGGTTTTTGTTAAGAAATTAATCCTCTTTCTTGATAAGAAAGTT
GAACCGAAATTGCAGATACTGATATATGAAAATAATACCCACAATTTTGGGAATAGCGCAAGCCTCAATT
TAAACAATAGGTGAGGACACATGATAATGACCTCAATGATTGTTAGAAGAAAAGAGCCTCATTACAAAAT
CGAAAAATGAATGGTTGGGTACAAGTTTCCAAAACATGGTAAAGTGGACTTTGCGTATGAGACGTAAATA
GAAAAAAACACTTGTTATATGTTTTCTAGAATTATTGTTGTCTCTTTATGGTTGGATGATGCAAAATAGT
AATTTCGGTTAGTTGCTGTAAAACACCACGAGACAAATAGATATGGATATTTATTAAATCAGGAAAAACG
TAACTCTCGGCTACTGGATGGTTCAGTCACCCAACGATTACTGGGGAGAGAAAACAGGGCAAAAGCAAAG
CTTAAAGGAATCCGATTGTCATTCGGCAATGTGCAGCGAAACTAAAAACCGGATAATGGACCTGTTAATC
GAAACATTGAAGATAAAGGAAGAGGAATCCTGGCATATCATCAATTGAATAAGTTGAATTAATTATTTCA
ATCTCATTCTCACTTTCTGACTTATAGTCGCTTTGTTAAAGCTAGCATGAGTAAAGGAGAAGAACTTTTC
ACTGGAGTTGTCCCAATTCTTGTTGAATTAGATGGTGATGTTAATGGGCACAAATTTTCTGTCAGTGGAG
AGGGTGAAGGTGATGCAACATACGGAAAACTTACCCTTAAATTTATTTGCACTACTGGAAAACTACCTGT
TCCATGGCCAACACTTGTCACTACTTTGGGTTATGGTCTAATGTGCTTTGCTAGATACCCAGATCATATG
AAACGGCATGACTTTTTCAAGAGTGCCATGCCCGAAGGTTATGTACAGGAAAGAACTATATTTTTCAAAG
ATGACGGGAACTACAAGACACGTGCTGAAGTCAAGTTTGAAGGTGATACCCTTGTTAATAGAATCGAGTT
AAAAGGTATTGATTTTAAAGAAGATGGAAACATTCTTGGACACAAATTGGAATACAACTATAACTCACAC
AATGTATACATCATGGCAGACAAACAAAAGAATGGAATCAAAGTTAACTTCAAAATTAGACACAACATTG
AAGATGGAAGCGTTCAACTAGCAGACCATTATCAACAAAATACTCCAATTGGCGATGGCCCTGTCCTTTT
ACCAGACAACCATTACCTGTCCTATCAATCTAAGCTTTCGAAAGATCCCAACGAAAAGAGAGACCACATG
GTCCTTCTTGAGTTTGTAACAGCTGCTGGGATTACACATGGCATGGATGAACTATACAAAAGATCTTAAC
GCGCCACTTCTAAATAAGCGAATTTCTTATGATTTATGATTTTTATTATTAAATAAGTTATAAAAAAAAT
AAGTGTATACAAATTTTAAAGTGACTCTTAGGTTTTAAAACGAAAATTCTTATTCTTGAGTAACTCTTTC
CTGTAGGTCAGGTTGCTTTCTCAGGTATAGTATGAGGTCGCTCTTATTGACCACACCTCTACCGGCAGAT
CCGCTAGGGATAACAGGGTAATATGTTTAGCTTGCCTCGTCCCCGCCGGGTCACCCGGCCAGCGACATGG
AGGCCCAGAATACCCTCCTTGACAGTCTTGACGTGCGCAGCTCAGGGGCATGATGTGACTGTCGCCCGTA
CATTTAGCCCATACATCCCCATGTATAATCATTTGCATCCATACATTTTGATGGCCGCACGGCGCGAAGC
AAAAATTACGGCTCCTCGCTGCAGACCTGCGAGCAGGGAAACGCTCCCCTCACAGACGCGTTGAATTGTC
CCCACGCCGCGCCCCTGTAGAGAAATATAAAAGGTTAGGATTTGCCACTGAGGTTCTTCTTTCATATACT
TCCTTTTTAAATCTTGCTAGGATACAGTTCTCACATCACATCCGAACATAAACAACCATGGGTACCACTC
TTGACGACACGGCTTACCGGTACCGCACCAGTGTCCCGGGGGACGCCGAGGCCATCGAGGCACTGGATGG
GTCCTTCACCACCGACACCGTCTTCCGCGTCACCGCCACCGGGGACGGCTTCACCCTGCGGGAGGTGCCG
GTGGACCCGCCCCTGACCAAGGTGTTCCCCGACGACGAATCGGACGACGAATCGGACGACGGGGAGGACG
GCGACCCGGACTCTCGGACGTTCGTCGCGTACGGGGACGACGGCGACCTGGCGGGCTTCGTGGTCGTCTC
GTACTCCGGCTGGAACCGCCGGCTGACCGTCGAGGACATCGAGGTCGCCCCGGAGCACCGGGGGCACGGG
GTCGGGCGCGCGTTGATGGGGCTCGCGACGGAGTTCGCCCGCGAGCGGGGTGCCGGGCACCTCTGGCTGG
AGGTCACCAACGTCAACGCACCGGCGATCCACGCGTACCGGCGGATGGGGTTCACCCTCTGCGGCCTGGA
CACCGCCCTGTACGACGGCACCGCCTCGGACGGCGAGCAGGCGCTCTACATGAGCATGCCCTGCCCCTAA
TCAGTACTGACAATAAAAAGATTCTTGTTTTCAAGAACTTGTCATTTGTATAGTTTTTTTATATTGTAGT
TGTTCTATTTTAATCAAATGTTAGCGTGATTTATATTTTTTTTCGCCTCGACATCATCTGCCCAGATGCG
AAGTTAAGTGCGCAGAAAGTAATATCATGCGTCAATCGTATGTGAATGCTGGTCGCTATACTGCTGTCGA
TTCGATACTAACGCCGCCATCCACCTGCAGGTAATCACGTGCCAGCTTTTGTTCCCTTTAGTGAGGGTTA
ATTGCGCGCTTGGCGTAATCATGGTCATAGCTGTTTCCTGTGTGAAATTGTTATCCGCTCACAATTCCAC
ACAACATACGAGCCGGAAGCATAAAGTGTAAAGCCTGGGGTGCCTAATGAGTGAGCTAACTCACATTAAT
TGCGTTGCGCTCACTGCCCGCTTTCCAGTCGGGAAACCTGTCGTGCCAGCTGCATTAATGAATCGGCCAA
CGCGCGGGGAGAGGCGGTTTGCGTATTGGGCGCTCTTCCGCTTCCTCGCTCACTGACTCGCTGCGCTCGG
TCGTTCGGCTGCGGCGAGCGGTATCAGCTCACTCAAAGGCGGTAATACGGTTATCCACAGAATCAGGGGA
TAACGCAGGAAAGAACATGTGAGCAAAAGGCCAGCAAAAGGCCAGGAACCGTAAAAAGGCCGCGTTGCTG
GCGTTTTTCCATAGGCTCCGCCCCCCTGACGAGCATCACAAAAATCGACGCTCAAGTCAGAGGTGGCGAA
ACCCGACAGGACTATAAAGATACCAGGCGTTTCCCCCTGGAAGCTCCCTCGTGCGCTCTCCTGTTCCGAC
CCTGCCGCTTACCGGATACCTGTCCGCCTTTCTCCCTTCGGGAAGCGTGGCGCTTTCTCATAGCTCACGC
TGTAGGTATCTCAGTTCGGTGTAGGTCGTTCGCTCCAAGCTGGGCTGTGTGCACGAACCCCCCGTTCAGC
CCGACCGCTGCGCCTTATCCGGTAACTATCGTCTTGAGTCCAACCCGGTAAGACACGACTTATCGCCACT
GGCAGCAGCCACTGGTAACAGGATTAGCAGAGCGAGGTATGTAGGCGGTGCTACAGAGTTCTTGAAGTGG
TGGCCTAACTACGGCTACACTAGAAGAACAGTATTTGGTATCTGCGCTCTGCTGAAGCCAGTTACCTTCG
GAAAAAGAGTTGGTAGCTCTTGATCCGGCAAACAAACCACCGCTGGTAGCGGTGGTTTTTTTGTTTGCAA
GCAGCAGATTACGCGCAGAAAAAAAGGATCTCAAGAAGATCCTTTGATCTTTTCTACGGGGTCTGACGCT
CAGTGGAACGAAAACTCACGTTAAGGGATTTTGGTCATGAGATTATCAAAAAGGATCTTCACCTAGATCC
TTTTAAATTAAAAATGAAGTTTTAAATCAATCTAAAGTATATATGAGTAAACTTGGTCTGACAGTTACCA
ATGCTTAATCAGTGAGGCACCTATCTCAGCGATCTGTCTATTTCGTTCATCCATAGTTGCCTGACTCCCC
GTCGTGTAGATAACTACGATACGGGAGGGCTTACCATCTGGCCCCAGTGCTGCAATGATACCGCGAGACC
CACGCTCACCGGCTCCAGATTTATCAGCAATAAACCAGCCAGCCGGAAGGGCCGAGCGCAGAAGTGGTCC
TGCAACTTTATCCGCCTCCATCCAGTCTATTAATTGTTGCCGGGAAGCTAGAGTAAGTAGTTCGCCAGTT
AATAGTTTGCGCAACGTTGTTGCCATTGCTACAGGCATCGTGGTGTCACGCTCGTCGTTTGGTATGGCTT
CATTCAGCTCCGGTTCCCAACGATCAAGGCGAGTTACATGATCCCCCATGTTGTGCAAAAAAGCGGTTAG
CTCCTTCGGTCCTCCGATCGTTGTCAGAAGTAAGTTGGCCGCAGTGTTATCACTCATGGTTATGGCAGCA
CTGCATAATTCTCTTACTGTCATGCCATCCGTAAGATGCTTTTCTGTGACTGGTGAGTACTCAACCAAGT
CATTCTGAGAATAGTGTATGCGGCGACCGAGTTGCTCTTGCCCGGCGTCAATACGGGATAATACCGCGCC
ACATAGCAGAACTTTAAAAGTGCTCATCATTGGAAAACGTTCTTCGGGGCGAAAACTCTCAAGGATCTTA
CCGCTGTTGAGATCCAGTTCGATGTAACCCACTCGTGCACCCAACTGATCTTCAGCATCTTTTACTTTCA
CCAGCGTTTCTGGGTGAGCAAAAACAGGAAGGCAAAATGCCGCAAAAAAGGGAATAAGGGCGACACGGAA
ATGTTGAATACTCATACTCTTCCTTTTTCAATATTATTGAAGCATTTATCAGGGTTATTGTCTCATGAGC
GGATACATATTTGAATGTATTTAGAAAAATAAACAAATAGGGGTTCCGCGCACATTTCCCCGAAAAGTGC
CACCTGACGTCTAAGAAACCATTATTATCATGACATTAACCTATAAAAATAGGCGTATCACGAGGCCCTT
TCGTC
Features (pLannotate 1.2.2; 22 found; start..end, strand, type, name):
    137..186     +  misc_feature   bom (fragment): basis of mobility region from pBR322
    284..553     -  CDS            tam14: TAM14_SCHPO - Experimental evidence at transcript level: Swiss-Prot protein existence level 2. May interact with target proteins during translocation into the lumen of the endoplasmic reticulum. May protect unfolded target proteins against degradation and facilitate correct glycosylation (By similarity). From Schizosaccharomyces pombe (strain 972 / ATCC 24843) (Fission yeast).
   1650..2444    +  CDS            S. pombe ura4: orotidine 5'-phosphate decarboxylase, required for uracil biosynthesis; Schizosaccharomyces pombe ura4
   2887..2935    +  misc_feature   bom (fragment): basis of mobility region from pBR322
   2963..3391    -  rep_origin     f1 ori (sequence partly withheld): f1 bacteriophage origin of replication; arrow indicates direction of (+) strand synthesis
   3395..3550    -  CDS            lacZα (fragment): LacZα fragment of β-galactosidase; lacZ fragment
   3558..3576    +  promoter       T7 promoter: promoter for bacteriophage T7 RNA polymerase
   3610..4761    +  promoter       nmt1 promoter: wild-type nmt1 promoter from Schizosaccharomyces pombe, conferring strong thiamine-repressible expression
   4768..5481    +  CDS            10B: 10B is a fluorescent protein published in 1996, derived from Aequorea victoria.
   5509..5696    +  terminator     ADH1 terminator: S. cerevisiae ADH1; transcription terminator for the S. cerevisiae alcohol dehydrogenase 1 (ADH1) gene
   5765..6108    +  promoter       TEF promoter: Ashbya gossypii TEF promoter
   6115..6679    +  CDS            NrsR (fragment): nourseothricin acetyltransferase; Streptomyces noursei nat1; confers resistance to nourseothricin
   6687..6884    +  terminator     TEF terminator: Ashbya gossypii TEF terminator
   6946..6964    -  promoter       T3 promoter: promoter for bacteriophage T3 RNA polymerase
   7009..7025    -  protein_bind   lac operator: The lac repressor binds to the lac operator to inhibit transcription in E. coli. This inhibition can be relieved by adding lactose or isopropyl-β-D-thiogalactopyranoside (IPTG). lac repressor encoded by lacI
   7033..7063    -  promoter       lac promoter: promoter for the E. coli lac operon
   7078..7099    -  protein_bind   CAP binding site: CAP binding activates transcription in the presence of cAMP. E. coli catabolite activator protein
   7112..7204    -  CDS            lacI (fragment): lac repressor; lacI; The lac repressor binds to the lac operator to inhibit transcription in E. coli. This inhibition can be relieved by adding lactose or isopropyl-β-D-thiogalactopyranoside (IPTG).
   7387..7975    -  rep_origin     ori: high-copy-number ColE1/pMB1/pBR322/pUC origin of replication
   8146..9006    -  CDS            AmpR: β-lactamase; bla; confers resistance to ampicillin, carbenicillin, and related antibiotics
   9007..9111    -  promoter       AmpR promoter: bla
   9206..35      +  CDS            rop (fragment) (across the origin): Rop protein, which maintains plasmids at low copy number; rop
