[The description below was written by a language model from this plasmid's Addgene catalogue record and pLannotate feature annotations shown in this document.]
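Description:
pDB4875 is an integrating yeast expression plasmid for the fission yeast Schizosaccharomyces pombe, built on the pUra4NotI backbone and about 9.2 kb in total. In E. coli it is propagated through a high-copy ColE1/pUC-type origin and selected with ampicillin via the β-lactamase gene. An f1 phage origin and remnants of a lacZα/lac promoter cloning region with flanking T7 and T3 promoters are carried over from the parental phagemid. The feature table shows no yeast replication origin, which fits the catalogue description of an integrating vector. The S. pombe ura4 gene (orotidine 5'-phosphate decarboxylase), together with adjacent genomic sequence that includes part of the neighbouring tam14 gene, presumably provides homology for targeting the ura4 locus, although the record does not describe the integration strategy. Ura4 and nourseothricin resistance are listed as the yeast selectable markers. The latter is a nat cassette driven by the Ashbya gossypii TEF promoter and closed by the TEF terminator.

The payload is a 714 bp mECitrine open reading frame, a monomeric yellow Aequorea victoria GFP derivative; the annotation software labels it with the name of a related early yellow variant. It lies downstream of an nmt1-family promoter and is followed by the S. cerevisiae ADH1 terminator. The catalogue specifies P41nmt1, the attenuated, medium-strength version of the thiamine-repressible nmt1 promoter, whereas the automated annotation calls the element wild-type nmt1. Expression is therefore induced by withdrawing thiamine. The plasmid comes from work describing a Pil1 co-tethering assay for detecting protein–protein interactions in S. pombe. There it most likely serves as a fluorescent-protein-only construct or as a parent for mECitrine fusions, but the record does not define its exact role.
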