Addgene plasmid #215497: pDB4875
Purpose: A pUra4 backbone integrating plasmid expressing mECitrine under the inducible promoter 41nmt1
Depositing lab: Li-Lin Du. Depositing organization: National Institute of Biological Sciences, Beijing. Publication: Pil1 Co-tethering Assay to Detect Protein-Protein Interactions in the Fission Yeast Schizosaccharomyces pombe. Pan ZQ, Yang YS, Du LL. Methods Mol Biol. 2025;2862:93-102. doi: 10.1007/978-1-0716-4168-2_7. PubMed 39527195.
Backbone
  Vector backbone: pUra4NotI
  Backbone size w/o insert (bp): 8495
  Total vector size (bp): 9209
  Vector type: Yeast Expression
  Selectable markers: NAT, URA4
Growth in bacteria
  Bacterial resistance: Ampicillin, 100 μg/mL
  Growth temperature: 37°C
  Growth strain: DH5alpha
  Copy number: Unknown
Gene/Insert
  Gene/Insert name: mECitrine
  Species: S. pombe (fission yeast)
  Insert size (bp): 714
  Promoter: P41nmt1
  Cloning method: Unknown
  Sequencing primers: 5′ NA
Terms and licenses: Academic/Nonprofit Terms; Industry Terms: Not Available to Industry
How to cite: pDB4875 was a gift from Li-Lin Du (Addgene plasmid # 215497 ; http://n2t.net/addgene:215497 ; RRID:Addgene_215497)
